Addgene plasmid #11822: pET23b-Casp3 C163A-His
Depositing lab: Guy Salvesen. Depositing organization: Sanford Burnham Prebys Medical Discovery Institute. Publication: Target protease specificity of the viral serpin CrmA. Analysis of five caspases. Zhou Q, Snipas S, Orth K, Muzio M, Dixit VM, Salvesen GS. J Biol Chem. 1997 Mar 21. 272(12):7797-800. 10.1074/jbc.272.12.7797 PubMed 9065443.
Backbone
  Vector backbone: pET-23 b
  Backbone size w/o insert (bp): 3666
  Vector type: Bacterial Expression
Growth in bacteria
  Bacterial resistance: Ampicillin, 100 μg/mL
  Growth temperature: 37°C
  Growth strain: DH5alpha
  Copy number: High Copy
Gene/Insert
  Gene/Insert name: Caspase 3 catalytic mutant (alt name: Caspase 3)
  Species: H. sapiens (human)
  Insert size (bp): 999
  Mutation: C163A
  Entrez Gene: CASP3 (a.k.a. CPP32, CPP32B, SCA-1)
  Tag / fusion protein: 6xHis (C terminal on insert)
  Cloning method: Restriction Enzyme; 5′ cloning site XhoI (unknown if destroyed); 3′ cloning site NdeI (unknown if destroyed)
  Sequencing primers: 5′ T7 terminal primer
Terms and licenses: Academic/Nonprofit Terms; Industry Terms: Not Available to Industry
How to cite: pET23b-Casp3 C163A-His was a gift from Guy Salvesen (Addgene plasmid # 11822 ; http://n2t.net/addgene:11822 ; RRID:Addgene_11822)
