[The description below was written by a language model from this plasmid's Addgene catalogue record.]
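Description:
pET23b-Casp3 C163A-His is a bacterial expression plasmid built on the pET-23b backbone (about 3.7 kb without insert) that carries a roughly 1 kb human caspase-3 (CASP3, also known as CPP32) coding sequence. It is maintained as a high-copy plasmid in E. coli under ampicillin selection, with DH5alpha listed as the propagation strain. No feature table accompanies the record, so individual backbone elements are not itemised. pET-23 series vectors generally drive the insert from a T7 promoter, so protein production normally relies on a host strain supplying T7 RNA polymerase rather than on the cloning strain. The use of a T7 sequencing primer in the record is consistent with this arrangement.

The insert carries the C163A substitution, which replaces the catalytic cysteine of the protease with alanine and gives the "catalytic mutant" named in the record. Because such a mutant lacks proteolytic activity, it would be expected not to autoprocess during expression, unlike wild-type caspase-3, and can serve as an inactive control or as an uncleaved zymogen substrate. The record itself does not spell out an intended application. A 6xHis tag is fused to the C terminus of the protein, allowing purification by immobilised metal affinity chromatography. The insert was cloned by restriction digestion using NdeI and XhoI sites. The record lists XhoI as the 5′ site and NdeI as the 3′ site, which is the reverse of the usual pET orientation, and it does not state whether either site survives. The associated publication concerns the specificity of the viral serpin CrmA towards several caspases, which places the construct in the context of producing recombinant caspases for biochemical and inhibitor studies.
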