>Addgene plasmid #11822 | pET23b-Casp3 C163A-His | depositor partial sequence | sequence record 7076 | Author sequence
TGTTTAACTTTAAGAAGGAGATATACATATGGAGAACACTGAAAACTCAGTGGATTCAAAATCCATTAAA
AATTTGGAACCAAAGATCATACATGGAAGCGAATCAATGGACTCTGGAATATCCCTGGACAACAGTTATA
AAATGGATTATCCTGAGATGGGTTTATGTATAATAATTAATAATAAGAATTTTCATAAAAGCACTGGAAT
GACATCTCGGTCTGGTACAGATGTCGATGCAGCAAACCTCAGGGAAACATTCAGAAACTTGAAATATGAA
GTCAGGAATAAAAATGATCTTACACGTGAAGAAATTGTGGAATTGATGCGTGATGTTTCTAAAGAAGATC
ACAGCAAAAGGAGCAGTTTTGTTTGTGTGCTTCTGAGCCATGGTGAAGAAGGAATAATTTTTGGAACAAA
TGGACCTGTTGACCTGAAAAAAATAACAAACTTTTTCAGAGGGGATCGCTGCAGAAGTCTAACTGGAAAA
CCCAAACTTTTCATTATTCAGGCCGCCCGTGGTACAGAACTGGACTGTGGCATTGAGACAGACAGTGGTG
TTGATGATGACATGGCGTGTCATAAAATACCAGTGGAGGCCGACTTCTTGTATGCATACTCCACAGCACC
TGGTTATTATTCTTGGCGAAATTCAAAGGATGGCTCCTGGTTCATCCAGTCGCTTTGTGCCATGCTGAAA
CAGTATGCCGACAAGCTTGAATTTATGCACATTCTTACCCGGGTTAACCGAAAGGTGGCAACAGAATTTG
AGTCCTTTTCCTTTGACGCTACTTTTCATGCAAAGAAACAGATTCCATGTATTGTTTCCATGCTCACAAA
AGAACTCTATTTTTATCACCATCATCATCATCACTAAAGAAATGGTTGGTTGGTGGTTTTTTTTAGTTTG
TATGCCAAGTGAGAAGATGGATCCCTCCAGCTCGAGCACCACCACCACCACCACTGAGATCCGGCTGCTA
ACAAAGCCCGAAAGGAAGC
