>Addgene plasmid #11822 | pET23b-Casp3 C163A-His | addgene partial sequence | sequence record 18502 | 11822 with T7 terminal
TGGTGGTGGTGGTGCTCGAGCTGGAGGGATCCATCTTCTCACTTGGCATACAAACTAAAAAAAACCACCA
ACCAACCATTTCTTTAGTGATGATGATGATGGTGATAAAAATAGAGTTCTTTTGTGAGCATGGAAACAAT
ACATGGAATCTGTTTCTTTGCATGAAAAGTAGCGTCAAAGGAAAAGGACTCAAATTCTGTTGCCACCTTT
CGGTTAACCCGGGTAAGAATGTGCATAAATTCAAGCTTGTCGGCATACTGTTTCAGCATGGCACAAAGCG
ACTGGATGAACCAGGAGCCATCCTTTGAATTTCGCCAAGAATAATAACCAGGTGCTGTGGAGTATGCATA
CAAGAAGTCGGCCTCCACTGGTATTTTATGACACGCCATGTCATCATCAACACCACTGTCTGTCTCAATG
CCACAGTCCAGTTCTGTACCACGGGCGGCCTGAATAATGAAAAGTTTGGGTTTTCCAGTTAGACTTCTGC
AGCGATCCCCTCTGAAAAAGTTTGTTATTTTTTTCAGGTCAACAGGTCCATTTGTTCCAAAAATTATTCC
TTCTTCACCATGGCTCAAAAGCACACAAACAAAACTGCTCCTTTTGCTGTGATCTTC
